Addgene plasmid #127720: pDSM-de
Purpose: (Empty Backbone) Level 1 destination vector for a transcription unit, pathway position 5. Clone a transcription unit in with BsaI.
Depositing lab: Christopher Voigt. Depositing organization: Massachusetts Institute of Technology. Publication: Iterative algorithm-guided design of massive strain libraries, applied to itaconic acid production in yeast. Young EM, Zhao Z, Gielesen BEM, Wu L, Benjamin Gordon D, Roubos JA, Voigt CA. Metab Eng. 2018 Jul;48:33-43. doi: 10.1016/j.ymben.2018.05.002. Epub 2018 May 9. PubMed 29753070.
Backbone
  Vector backbone: pDSM
  Vector type: Synthetic Biology
Growth in bacteria
  Bacterial resistance: Kanamycin, 50 μg/mL
  Growth temperature: 37°C
  Growth strain: ccdB Survival
  Copy number: High Copy
Gene/Insert
  Sequencing primers: 5′ AACGTTGTCCAGGTTTGTATCC; 3′ AGGTACAACAAGCACGACCG
Terms and licenses: Academic/Nonprofit Terms; Industry Terms: Not Available to Industry
Depositor comments: Assembles a transcription unit and adds pathway position 5 homology arms, compatible with 5' position 4 and 3' position 6 homology arm. Ccdb selection is used to select for correct clones. Sequencing primers are also the primers for amplifying DNA for integration into the S. cerevisiae genome.
How to cite: pDSM-de was a gift from Christopher Voigt (Addgene plasmid # 127720 ; http://n2t.net/addgene:127720 ; RRID:Addgene_127720)
