[The description below was written by a language model from this plasmid's Addgene catalogue record and pLannotate feature annotations shown in this document.]
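Description:
pDSM-de is an empty Level 1 destination vector on the pDSM backbone, part of a hierarchical synthetic-biology cloning system for building multigene pathways in Saccharomyces cerevisiae. It is a small plasmid of about 3.5 kb, propagated in E. coli from a high-copy ColE1/pUC-type origin and selected with kanamycin through an aminoglycoside phosphotransferase (KanR) gene that sits downstream of an AmpR (bla) promoter fragment. Because it carries the gyrase-poisoning toxin gene ccdB, it must be maintained in a ccdB-tolerant strain.

The cloning site is occupied by a ccdB counterselection cassette, annotated together with a partial ccdA reading frame. A transcription unit is assembled into the vector with BsaI, a type IIS enzyme used for Golden Gate-style assembly. This presumably displaces the ccdB cassette, so that only correct clones survive in a standard, ccdB-sensitive host. According to the depositor, the vector adds pathway position 5 homology arms to the assembled unit, and these are compatible with the position 4 arm on the 5′ side and the position 6 arm on the 3′ side. The arms themselves are not annotated in the feature table. The listed sequencing primers also serve to amplify the finished unit with its arms as linear DNA for integration into the yeast genome alongside neighbouring pathway positions.

The automated annotation also shows two minimal FRT sites in opposite orientation bracketing the ccdB region, and rrnB T1 and T2 terminator fragments with a 5S rRNA segment that likely insulate the cloning region. Short matches to RSF ori, lacZα, a PDK intron and a second KanR fragment appear to be incidental or residual. No yeast origin or yeast marker is annotated, which fits its use as an E. coli assembly intermediate.
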