Features (pLannotate 1.2.2; 14 found; start..end, strand, type, name):
      1..54      +  rep_origin     RSF ori (fragment): Plasmids containing the RSF 1030 origin of replication can be propagated in E. coli cells that contain additional plasmids with compatible origins.
     98..115     +  terminator     rrnB T2 terminator (fragment): transcription terminator T2 from the E. coli rrnB gene
    140..159     -  CDS            lacZα (fragment): LacZα fragment of β-galactosidase; lacZ fragment
    629..662     +  protein_bind   FRT (minimal): supports FLP-mediated excision but not integration (Turan and Bode, 2011) FLP recombinase from the Saccharomyces cerevisiae 2μ plasmid
    737..1039    -  CDS            ccdB: CCDB_ECOLI - Also known as G, letB, letD. Experimental evidence at protein level: Swiss-Prot protein existence level 1. Toxic component of a type II toxin-antitoxin (TA) system, functioning in plasmid maintainence. Responsible for the post- segregational killing (PSK) of plasmid-free cells, also referred to as a plasmid addiction system. Half-life of over 2 hours. Cell killing by CcdB is accompanied by filamentation, defects in chromosome and plasmid segregation, defects in cell division, formation of anucleate cells, decreased DNA synthesis and plasmid loss. Interferes with the activity of DN
   1044..1202    -  CDS            ccdA (fragment): CCDA_ECO57 - Also known as H, letA. Experimental evidence at protein level: Swiss-Prot protein existence level 1. Antitoxin component of a type II toxin-antitoxin (TA) system which inhibits the post-segregational killing (PSK) of plasmid-free cells, also referred to as a plasmid addiction system. Binds to and blocks the activity of CcdB; will also remove bound CcdB protein from the CcdB-GyrA complex by forming a CcdA-CcdB complex, a process termed rejuvenation. Functions as a transcriptional corepressor for the ccdAB operon, repression also requires CcdB (By similarity). From Escherichia coli
   1293..1370    -  intron         PDK intron (fragment): pdk; modified pyruvate orthophosphate dikinase intron from Flaveria trinervia 3.0
   1440..1473    -  protein_bind   FRT (minimal): supports FLP-mediated excision but not integration (Turan and Bode, 2011) FLP recombinase from the Saccharomyces cerevisiae 2μ plasmid
   1517..1557    -  terminator     rrnB T1 terminator (fragment): transcription terminator T1 from the E. coli rrnB gene
   1559..1674    -  ncRNA          5S rRNA: Accession: RF00001 - 5S ribosomal RNA
   1705..1729    +  CDS            KanR (fragment): aminoglycoside phosphotransferase; aph(3')-Ia; confers resistance to kanamycin in bacteria or G418 (Geneticin®) in eukaryotes
   1759..1855    +  promoter       AmpR promoter (fragment): bla
   1858..2667    +  CDS            KanR: aminoglycoside phosphotransferase; aph(3')-Ia; confers resistance to kanamycin in bacteria or G418 (Geneticin®) in eukaryotes
   2789..3377    +  rep_origin     ori: high-copy-number ColE1/pMB1/pBR322/pUC origin of replication
>Addgene plasmid #127720 | pDSM-de | addgene full sequence | sequence record 253022 | Addgene NGS Result
CTCGCCGCAGCCGAACGACCGAGCGCAGCGAGTCAGTGAGCGAGGAAGCGGAAGGCGAGAGTAGGGAACT
GCCAGGCATCAAACTAAGCAGAAGGCCCCTGACGGATGGCCTTTTTGCGTTTCTACAAACTCTTTCTGTG
TTGTAAAACGACGGCCAGTCTTAAGCTCGGGCCCCCTGGGCGGTTCTGATAACGAGTAATCGTTAATCCG
CAAATAACGTAAAAACCCGCTTCGGCGGGTTTTTTTATGGGGGGAGTTTAGGGAAAGAGCATTTGTCAGA
ATATTTAAGGGCGCCTGTCACTTTGCTTGATATATGAGAATTATTTAACCTTATAAATGAGAAAAAAGCA
ACGCACTTTAAATAAGATACGTTGCTTTTTCGATTGATGAACACCTATAATTAAACTATTCATCTATTAT
TTATGATTTTTTGTATATACAATATTTCTAGTTTGTTAAAGAGAATTAAGAAAATAAATCTCGAAAATAA
TAAAGGGAAAATCAGTTTTTGATATCAAAATTATACATGTCAACGATAATACAAAATATAATACAAACTA
TAAGATGTTATCAGTATTTATTATGCATTTAGAATAAATTTTGTGTCGCCCTTATTCGACTCACTATAGA
AGTTCCTATTCTCTAGAAAGTATAGGAACTTCACTTCATTTTAGGTACAACAAGCACGACCGAGCATATG
GGAAGGATGTTTGTGGTTATTTGAGGCGAGACCTTATATTCCCCAGAACATCAGGTTAATGGCGTTTTTG
ATGTCATTTTCGCGGTGGCTGAGATCAGCCACTTCTTCCCCGATAACGGAAACCGGCACACTGGCCATAT
CGGTGGTCATCATGCGCCAGCTTTCATCCCCGATATGCACCACCGGGTAAAGTTCACGGGAGACTTTATC
TGACAGCAGACGTGCACTGGCCAGGGGGATCACCATCCGTCGCCCGGGCGTGTCAATAATATCACTCTGT
ACATCCACAAACAGACGATAACGGCTCTCTCTTTTATAGGTGTAAACCTTAAACTGCATTTCACCAGCCC
CTGTTCTCGTCAGCAAAAGAGCCGTTCATTTCAATAAACCGGGCGACCTCAGCCATCCCTTCCTGATTTT
CCGCTTTCCAGCGTTCGGCACGCAGACGACGGGCTTCATTCTGCATGGTTGTGCTTACCAGACCGGAGAT
ATTGACATCATATATGCCTTGAGCAACTGATAGCTGTCGCTGTCAACTGTCACTGTAATACGCTGCTTCA
TAGCATACCTCTTTTTGACATACTTCGGGTATACATATCAGTATATATTCTTATACCGCAAAAATCAGCG
CGCAAATATGCATACTGTTATCTGGCTTTTAGTAAGCCGGTCTCCGCACGCGGAATATTGGCGGAACGGA
CACACGTGGATACAAACCTGGACAACGTTCCCCACTTCAGAAGTTCCTATACTTTCTAGAGAATAGGAAC
TTCACTATAGAGTCGAATAAGGGCGACACCCCCTAATTAGCCCGGGCGAAAGGCCCAGTCTTTCGACTGA
GCCTTTCGTTTTATTTGATGCCTGGCAGTTCCCTACTCTCGCATGGGGAGTCCCCACACTACCATCGGCG
CTACGGCGTTTCACTTCTGAGTTCGGCATGGGGTCAGGTGGGACCACCGCGCTACTGCCGCCAGGCAAAC
AAGGGGTGTTATGAGCCATATTCAGGTATAAATGGGCTCGCGATAATGTTCAGAATTGGTTAATTGGTTG
TAACACTGACCCCTATTTGTTTATTTTTCTAAATACATTCAAATATGTATCCGCTCATGAGACAATAACC
CTGATAAATGCTTCAATAATATTGAAAAAGGAAGAATATGAGCCATATTCAACGGGAAACGTCGAGGCCG
CGATTAAATTCCAACATGGATGCTGATTTATATGGGTATAAATGGGCTCGCGATAATGTCGGGCAATCAG
GTGCGACAATCTATCGCTTGTATGGGAAGCCCGATGCGCCAGAGTTGTTTCTGAAACATGGCAAAGGTAG
CGTTGCCAATGATGTTACAGATGAGATGGTCAGACTAAACTGGCTGACGGAATTTATGCCACTTCCGACC
ATCAAGCATTTTATCCGTACTCCTGATGATGCATGGTTACTCACCACTGCGATCCCCGGAAAAACAGCGT
TCCAGGTATTAGAAGAATATCCTGATTCAGGTGAAAATATTGTTGATGCGCTGGCAGTGTTCCTGCGCCG
GTTGCACTCGATTCCTGTTTGTAATTGTCCTTTTAACAGCGATCGCGTATTTCGCCTCGCTCAGGCGCAA
TCACGAATGAATAACGGTTTGGTTGATGCGAGTGATTTTGATGACGAGCGTAATGGCTGGCCTGTTGAAC
AAGTCTGGAAAGAAATGCATAAACTTTTGCCATTCTCACCGGATTCAGTCGTCACTCATGGTGATTTCTC
ACTTGATAACCTTATTTTTGACGAGGGGAAATTAATAGGTTGTATTGATGTTGGACGAGTCGGAATCGCA
GACCGATACCAGGATCTTGCCATCCTATGGAACTGCCTCGGTGAGTTTTCTCCTTCATTACAGAAACGGC
TTTTTCAAAAATATGGTATTGATAATCCTGATATGAATAAATTGCAATTTCATTTGATGCTCGATGAGTT
TTTCTAAGCAGAGCATTACGCTGACTTGACGGGACGGCGCAAGCTCATGACCAAAATCCCTTAACGTGAG
TTACGCGCGCGTCGTTCCACTGAGCGTCAGACCCCGTAGAAAAGATCAAAGGATCTTCTTGAGATCCTTT
TTTTCTGCGCGTAATCTGCTGCTTGCAAACAAAAAAACCACCGCTACCAGCGGTGGTTTGTTTGCCGGAT
CAAGAGCTACCAACTCTTTTTCCGAAGGTAACTGGCTTCAGCAGAGCGCAGATACCAAATACTGTTCTTC
TAGTGTAGCCGTAGTTAGCCCACCACTTCAAGAACTCTGTAGCACCGCCTACATACCTCGCTCTGCTAAT
CCTGTTACCAGTGGCTGCTGCCAGTGGCGATAAGTCGTGTCTTACCGGGTTGGACTCAAGACGATAGTTA
CCGGATAAGGCGCAGCGGTCGGGCTGAACGGGGGGTTCGTGCACACAGCCCAGCTTGGAGCGAACGACCT
ACACCGAACTGAGATACCTACAGCGTGAGCTATGAGAAAGCGCCACGCTTCCCGAAGGGAGAAAGGCGGA
CAGGTATCCGGTAAGCGGCAGGGTCGGAACAGGAGAGCGCACGAGGGAGCTTCCAGGGGGAAACGCCTGG
TATCTTTATAGTCCTGTCGGGTTTCGCCACCTCTGACTTGAGCGTCGATTTTTGTGATGCTCGTCAGGGG
GGCGGAGCCTATGGAAAAACGCCAGCAACGCGGCCTTTTTACGGTTCCTGGCCTTTTGCTGGCCTTTTGC
TCACATGTTCTTTCCTGCGTTATCCCCTGATTCTGTGGATAACCGTATTACCGCCTTTGAGTGAGCTGAT
ACCG
